Addgene plasmid #123705: MTK2_013
Purpose: Encodes a spacer (for multicistronic) as a Type 2 part to be used in the MTK system
Depositing lab: Hana El-Samad. Depositing organization: University of California, San Francisco (UCSF). Publication: A Toolkit for Rapid Modular Construction of Biological Circuits in Mammalian Cells. Fonseca JP, Bonny AR, Kumar GR, Ng AH, Town J, Wu QC, Aslankoohi E, Chen SY, Dods G, Harrigan P, Osimiri LC, Kistler AL, El-Samad H. ACS Synth Biol. 2019 Nov 15;8(11):2593-2606. doi: 10.1021/acssynbio.9b00322. Epub 2019 Nov 5. PubMed 31686495.
Backbone
  Vector backbone: MTK0_027
  Vector type: Mammalian Expression
Growth in bacteria
  Bacterial resistance: Chloramphenicol, 25 μg/mL
  Growth temperature: 37°C
  Growth strain: DH5alpha
  Copy number: Unknown
Gene/Insert
  Gene/Insert name: pSpacer multicistronic
  Species: Synthetic
  Cloning method: Restriction Enzyme; 5′ cloning site BsmBI (destroyed during cloning); 3′ cloning site BsmBI (destroyed during cloning)
Terms and licenses: Academic/Nonprofit Terms; Industry Terms: Not Available to Industry
Depositor comments: Type 2 parts are promoters in the MTK Please visit https://www.biorxiv.org/content/10.1101/506188v2 for BioRxiv preprint
How to cite: MTK2_013 was a gift from Hana El-Samad (Addgene plasmid # 123705 ; http://n2t.net/addgene:123705 ; RRID:Addgene_123705)
