[The description below was written by a language model from this plasmid's Addgene catalogue record and pLannotate feature annotations shown in this document.]
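Description:
MTK2_013 is a small part plasmid (about 1.7 kb) from the Mammalian Toolkit (MTK), a modular hierarchical cloning system for building genetic circuits in mammalian cells. It is built on the MTK0_027 part-entry backbone and carries a synthetic insert called "pSpacer multicistronic", stored as a Type 2 part. In the MTK scheme the Type 2 position is normally occupied by a promoter, so this spacer serves as a placeholder that fills the promoter slot without supplying one. According to the stated purpose, it is intended for multicistronic designs, presumably where a downstream coding unit should not have its own promoter. The insert was introduced through BsmBI sites that were destroyed during cloning, as is typical for Golden Gate-style part domestication.

Although the catalogue lists it as a mammalian expression vector, the annotated features are entirely bacterial maintenance elements. These are a high-copy ColE1/pUC-type origin of replication and a chloramphenicol acetyltransferase (cat) gene driven by its native cat promoter and followed by a lambda t0 terminator, which gives chloramphenicol selection in E. coli. The feature table does not annotate the spacer itself, and no mammalian promoter, coding sequence, polyadenylation signal or mammalian selection marker is detected. The spacer must therefore lie in the short unannotated portion of the sequence, and the record gives neither its exact length nor its composition. The plasmid is not meant to be transfected on its own. It acts as a donor of the spacer part for assembly with other MTK parts into transcriptional units and larger multi-gene constructs.
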