Features (pLannotate 1.2.2; 4 found; start..end, strand, type, name):
     77..665     +  rep_origin     ori: high-copy-number ColE1/pMB1/pBR322/pUC origin of replication
    811..845     -  terminator     lambda t0 terminator: minimal transcription terminator from phage lambda (Scholtissek and Grosse, 1987)
    919..1575    -  CDS            cat: CAT_ECOLX - Experimental evidence at protein level: Swiss-Prot protein existence level 1. This enzyme is an effector of chloramphenicol resistance in bacteria. From Escherichia coli. This protein is used as a marker in many commonly used cloning vectors, such as pACYC184.
   1576..1673    -  promoter       cat promoter: promoter of the E. coli cat gene encoding chloramphenicol acetyltransferase
>Addgene plasmid #123705 | MTK2_013 | addgene full sequence | sequence record 248609 | Addgene NGS Result
TCATGACCAAAATCCCTTAACGTGAGTTTTCGTTCCACTGAGCGTCAGACCCCGTAGAAAAGATCAAAGG
ATCTTCTTGAGATCCTTTTTTTCTGCGCGTAATCTGCTGCTTGCAAACAAAAAAACCACCGCTACCAGCG
GTGGTTTGTTTGCCGGATCAAGAGCTACCAACTCTTTTTCCGAAGGTAACTGGCTTCAGCAGAGCGCAGA
TACCAAATACTGTTCTTCTAGTGTAGCCGTAGTTAGGCCACCACTTCAAGAACTCTGTAGCACCGCCTAC
ATACCTCGCTCTGCTAATCCTGTTACCAGTGGCTGCTGCCAGTGGCGATAAGTCGTGTCTTACCGGGTTG
GACTCAAGACGATAGTTACCGGATAAGGCGCAGCGGTCGGGCTGAACGGGGGGTTCGTGCACACAGCCCA
GCTTGGAGCGAACGACCTACACCGAACTGAGATACCTACAGCGTGAGCTATGAGAAAGCGCCACGCTTCC
CGAAGGGAGAAAGGCGGACAGGTATCCGGTAAGCGGCAGGGTCGGAACAGGAGAGCGCACGAGGGAGCTT
CCAGGGGGAAACGCCTGGTATCTTTATAGTCCTGTCGGGTTTCGCCACCTCTGACTTGAGCGTCGATTTT
TGTGATGCTCGTCAGGGGGGCGGAGCCTATGGAAAAACGCCAGCAACGCGGCCTTTTTACGGTTCCTGGC
CTTTTGCTGGCCTTTTGCTCACATGTTCTTTCCTGCGTTATCCCCTGATTCTGTGGATAACCGTAGTCGG
TCTCAAACGGGCGGAGGAGGTAGTATGTGAGACCAGACCAATAAAAAACGCCCGGCGGCAACCGAGCGTT
CTGAACAAATCCAGATGGAGTTCTGAGGTCATTACTGGATCTATCAACAGGAGTCCAAGCGAGCTCGATA
TCAAATTACGCCCCGCCCTGCCACTCATCGCAGTACTGTTGTAATTCATTAAGCATTCTGCCGACATGGA
AGCCATCACAAACGGCATGATGAACCTGAATCGCCAGCGGCATCAGCACCTTGTCGCCTTGCGTATAATA
TTTGCCCATGGTGAAAACGGGGGCGAAGAAGTTGTCCATATTGGCCACGTTTAAATCAAAACTGGTGAAA
CTCACCCAGGGATTGGCTGAAACGAAAAACATATTCTCAATAAACCCTTTAGGGAAATAGGCCAGGTTTT
CACCGTAACACGCCACATCTTGCGAATATATGTGTAGAAACTGCCGGAAATCGTCGTGGTATTCACTCCA
GAGCGATGAAAACGTTTCAGTTTGCTCATGGAAAACGGTGTAACAAGGGTGAACACTATCCCATATCACC
AGCTCACCGTCTTTCATTGCCATACGAAATTCCGGATGAGCATTCATCAGGCGGGCAAGAATGTGAATAA
AGGCCGGATAAAACTTGTGCTTATTTTTCTTTACGGTCTTTAAAAAGGCCGTAATATCCAGCTGAACGGT
CTGGTTATAGGTACATTGAGCAACTGACTGAAATGCCTCAAAATGTTCTTTACGATGCCATTGGGATATA
TCAACGGTGGTATATCCAGTGATTTTTTTCTCCATTTTAGCTTCCTTAGCTCCTGAAAATCTCGATAACT
CAAAAAATACGCCCGGTAGTGATCTTATTTCATTATGGTGAAAGTTGGAACCTCTTACGTGCCCGATCAA
